>Addgene plasmid #148645 | pnEA-HsNot7-NpM-HsNot6_AF | depositor full sequence | sequence record 291093 | Full Sequence
TTCTTGAAGACGAAAGGGCCTCGTGATACGCCTATTTTTATAGGTTAATGTCATGATAATAATGGTTTCT
TAGACGTCAGGTGGCACTTTTCGGGGAAATGTGCGCGGAACCCCTATTTGTTTATTTTTCTAAATACATT
CAAATATGTATCCGCTCATGAGACAATAACCCTGATAAATGCTTCAATAATATTGAAAAAGGAAGAGTAT
GAGTATTCAACATTTCCGTGTCGCCCTTATTCCCTTTTTTGCGGCATTTTGCCTTCCTGTTTTTGCTCAC
CCAGAAACGCTGGTGAAAGTAAAAGATGCTGAAGATCAGTTGGGTGCACGAGTGGGTTACATCGAACTGG
ATCTCAACAGCGGTAAGATCCTTGAGAGTTTTCGCCCCGAAGAACGTTTTCCAATGATGAGCACTTTTAA
AGTTCTGCTATGTGGCGCGGTATTATCCCGTGTTGACGCCGGGCAAGAGCAACTCGGTCGCCGCATACAC
TATTCTCAGAATGACTTGGTTGAGTACTCACCAGTCACAGAAAAGCATCTTACGGATGGCATGACAGTAA
GAGAATTATGCAGTGCTGCCATAACCATGAGTGATAACACTGCGGCCAACTTACTTCTGACAACGATCGG
AGGACCGAAGGAGCTAACCGCTTTTTTGCACAACATGGGGGATCATGTAACTCGCCTTGATCGTTGGGAA
CCGGAGCTGAATGAAGCCATACCAAACGACGAGCGTGACACCACGATGCCTGCAGCAATGGCAACAACGT
TGCGCAAACTATTAACTGGCGAACTACTTACTCTAGCTTCCCGGCAACAATTAATAGACTGGATGGAGGC
GGATAAAGTTGCAGGACCACTTCTGCGCTCGGCCCTTCCGGCTGGCTGGTTTATTGCTGATAAATCTGGA
GCCGGTGAGCGTGGGTCTCGCGGTATCATTGCAGCACTGGGGCCAGATGGTAAGCCCTCCCGTATCGTAG
TTATCTACACGACGGGGAGTCAGGCAACTATGGATGAACGAAATAGACAGATCGCTGAGATAGGTGCCTC
ACTGATTAAGCATTGGTAACTGTCAGACCAAGTTTACTCATATATACTTTAGATTGATTTAAAACTTCAT
TTTTAATTTAAAAGGATCTAGGTGAAGATCCTTTTTGATAATCTCATGACCAAAATCCCTTAACGTGAGT
TTTCGTTCCACTGAGCGTCAGACCCCGTAGAAAAGATCAAAGGATCTTCTTGAGATCCTTTTTTTCTGCG
CGTAATCTGCTGCTTGCAAACAAAAAAACCACCGCTACCAGCGGTGGTTTGTTTGCCGGATCAAGAGCTA
CCAACTCTTTTTCCGAAGGTAACTGGCTTCAGCAGAGCGCAGATACCAAATACTGTCCTTCTAGTGTAGC
CGTAGTTAGGCCACCACTTCAAGAACTCTGTAGCACCGCCTACATACCTCGCTCTGCTAATCCTGTTACC
AGTGGCTGCTGCCAGTGGCGATAAGTCGTGTCTTACCGGGTTGGACTCAAGACGATAGTTACCGGATAAG
GCGCAGCGGTCGGGCTGAACGGGGGGTTCGTGCACACAGCCCAGCTTGGAGCGAACGACCTACACCGAAC
TGAGATACCTACAGCGTGAGCTATGAGAAAGCGCCACGCTTCCCGAAGGGAGAAAGGCGGACAGGTATCC
GGTAAGCGGCAGGGTCGGAACAGGAGAGCGCACGAGGGAGCTTCCAGGGGGAAACGCCTGGTATCTTTAT
AGTCCTGTCGGGTTTCGCCACCTCTGACTTGAGCGTCGATTTTTGTGATGCTCGTCAGGGGGGCGGAGCC
TATGGAAAAACGCCAGCAACGCGGCCTTTTTACGGTTCCTGGCCTTTTGCTGGCCTTTTGCTCACATGTT
CTTTCCTGCGTTATCCCCTGATTCTGTGGATAACCGTATTACCGCCTTTGAGTGAGCTGATACCGCTCGC
CGCAGCCGAACGACCGAGCGCAGCGAGTCAGTGAGCGAGGAAGCGGAAGAGCGCCTGATGCGGTATTTTC
TCCTTACGCATCTGTGCGGTATTTCACACCGCATATATGGTGCACTCTCAGTACAATCTGCTCTGATGCC
GCATAGTTAAGCCAGTATACACTCCGCTATCGCTACGTGACTGGGTCATGGCTGCGCCCCGACACCCGCC
AACACCCGCTGACGCGCCCTGACGGGCTTGTCTGCTCCCGGCATCCGCTTACAGACAAGCTGTGACCGTC
TCCGGGAGCTGCATGTGTCAGAGGTTTTCACCGTCATCACCGAAACGCGCGAGGCAGCTGCGGTAAAGCT
CATCAGCGTGGTCGTGAAGCGATTCACAGATGTCTGCCTGTTCATCCGCGTCCAGCTCGTTGAGTTTCTC
CAGAAGCGTTAATGTCTGGCTTCTGATAAAGCGGGCCATGTTAAGGGCGGTTTTTTCCTGTTTGGTCACT
GATGCCTCCGTGTAAGGGGGATTTCTGTTCATGGGGGTAATGATACCGATGAAACGAGAGAGGATGCTCA
CGATACGGGTTACTGATGATGAACATGCCCGGTTACTGGAACGTTGTGAGGGTAAACAACTGGCGGTATG
GATGCGGCGGGACCAGAGAAAAATCACTCAGGGTCAATGCCAGCGCTTCGTTAATACAGATGTAGGTGTT
CCACAGGGTAGCCAGCAGCATCCTGCGATGCAGATCCGGAACATAATGGTGCAGGGCGCTGACTTCCGCG
TTTCCAGACTTTACGAAACACGGAAACCGAAGACCATTCATGTTGTTGCTCAGGTCGCAGACGTTTTGCA
GCAGCAGTCGCTTCACGTTCGCTCGCGTATCGGTGATTCATTCTGCTAACCAGTAAGGCAACCCCGCCAG
CCTAGCCGGGTCCTCAACGACAGGAGCACGATCATGCGCACCCGTGGCCAGGACCCAACGCTGCCCGAGA
TGCGCCGCGTGCGGCTGCTGGAGATGGCGGACGCGATGGATATGTTCTGCCAAGGGTTGGTTTGCGCATT
CACAGTTCTCCGCAAGAATTGATTGGCTCCAATTCTTGGAGTGGTGAATCCGTTAGCGAGGTGCCGCCGG
CTTCCATTCAGGTCGAGGTGGCCCGGCTCCATGCACCGCGACGCAACGCGGGGAGGCAGACAAGGTATAG
GGCGGCGCCTACAATCCATGCCAACCCGTTCCATGTGCTCGCCGAGGCGGCATAAATCGCCGTGACGATC
AGCGGTCCAGTGATCGAAGTTAGGCTGGTAAGAGCCGCGAGCGATCCTTGAAGCTGTCCCTGATGGTCGT
CATCTACCTGCCTGGACAGCATGGCCTGCAACGCGGGCATCCCGATGCCGCCGGAAGCGAGAAGAATCAT
AATGGGGAAGGCCATCCAGCCTCGCGTCGCGAACGCCAGCAAGACGTAGCCCAGCGCGTCGGCCGCCATG
CCGGCGATAATGGCCTGCTTCTCGCCGAAACGTTTGGTGGCGGGACCAGTGACGAAGGCTTGAGCGAGGG
CGTGCAAGATTCCGAATACCGCAAGCGACAGGCCGATCATCGTCGCGCTCCAGCGAAAGCGGTCCTCGCC
GAAAATGACCCAGAGCGCTGCCGGCACCTGTCCTACGAGTTGCATGATAAAGAAGACAGTCATAAGTGCG
GCGACGATAGTCATGCCCCGCGCCCACCGGAAGGAGCTGACTGGGTTGAAGGCTCTCAAGGGCATCGGTC
GAGATCCCGGTGCCTAATGAGTGAGCTAACTTACATTAATTGCGTTGCGCTCACTGCCCGCTTTCCAGTC
GGGAAACCTGTCGTGCCAGCTGCATTAATGAATCGGCCAACGCGCGGGGAGAGGCGGTTTGCGTATTGGG
CGCCAGGGTGGTTTTTCTTTTCACCAGTGAGACGGGCAACAGCTGATTGCCCTTCACCGCCTGGCCCTGA
GAGAGTTGCAGCAAGCGGTCCACGCTGGTTTGCCCCAGCAGGCGAAAATCCTGTTTGATGGTGGTTAACG
GCGGGATATAACATGAGCTGTCTTCGGTATCGTCGTATCCCACTACCGAGATATCCGCACCAACGCGCAG
CCCGGACTCGGTAATGGCGCGCATTGCGCCCAGCGCCATCTGATCGTTGGCAACCAGCATCGCAGTGGGA
ACGATGCCCTCATTCAGCATTTGCATGGTTTGTTGAAAACCGGACATGGCACTCCAGTCGCCTTCCCGTT
CCGCTATCGGCTGAATTTGATTGCGAGTGAGATATTTATGCCAGCCAGCCAGACGCAGACGCGCCGAGAC
AGAACTTAATGGGCCCGCTAACAGCGCGATTTGCTGGTGACCCAATGCGACCAGATGCTCCACGCCCAGT
CGCGTACCGTCTTCATGGGAGAAAATAATACTGTTGATGGGTGTCTGGTCAGAGACATCAAGAAATAACG
CCGGAACATTAGTGCAGGCAGCTTCCACAGCAATGGCATCCTGGTCATCCAGCGGATAGTTAATGATCAG
CCCACTGACGCGTTGCGCGAGAAGATTGTGCACCGCCGCTTTACAGGCTTCGACGCCGCTTCGTTCTACC
ATCGACACCACCACGCTGGCACCCAGTTGATCGGCGCGAGATTTAATCGCCGCGACAATTTGCGACGGCG
CGTGCAGGGCCAGACTGGAGGTGGCAACGCCAATCAGCAACGACTGTTTGCCCGCCAGTTGTTGTGCCAC
GCGGTTGGGAATGTAATTCAGCTCCGCCATCGCCGCTTCCACTTTTTCCCGCGTTTTCGCAGAAACGTGG
CTGGCCTGGTTCACCACGCGGGAAACGGTCTGATAAGAGACACCGGCATACTCTGCGACATCGTATAACG
TTACTGGTTTCACATTCACCACCCTGAATTGACTCTCTTCCGGGCGCTATCATGCCATACCGCGAAAGGT
TTTGCGCCATTCGATGGTGTCCGGGATCTCGACGCTCTCCCTTATGCGACTCCTGCATTAGGAAGCAGCC
CAGTAGTAGGTTGAGGCCGTTGAGCACCGCCGCCGCAAGGAATGGTGCATGCAAGGAGATGGCGCCCAAC
AGTCCCCCGGCCACGGGGCCTGCCACCATACCCACGCCGAAACAAGCGCTCATGAGCCCGAAGTGGCGAG
CCCGATCTTCCCCATCGGTGATGTCGGCGATATAGGCGCCAGCAACCGCACCTGTGGCGCCGGTGATGCC
GGCCACGATGCGTCCGGCGTAGAGGATCGAGATCTCGATCCCGCGAAATTAATACGACTCACTATAGGGG
AATTGTGAGCGGATAACAATTCCCCACTAGTAATAATTTTGTTTAACTTTAAGAAGGAGATATACCATGC
CAGCGGCAACTGTAGATCATAGCCAAAGAATTTGTGAAGTTTGGGCTTGCAACTTGGATGAAGAGATGAA
GAAAATTCGTCAAGTTATCCGAAAATATAATTACGTTGCTATGGACACCGAGTTTCCAGGTGTGGTTGCA
AGACCCATTGGAGAATTCAGGAGCAATGCTGACTATCAATACCAACTATTGCGGTGTAATGTAGACTTGT
TAAAGATAATTCAGCTAGGACTGACATTTATGAATGAGCAAGGAGAATACCCTCCAGGAACTTCAACTTG
GCAGTTTAATTTTAAATTTAATTTGACGGAGGACATGTATGCCCAGGACTCTATAGAGCTACTAACAACA
TCTGGTATCCAGTTTAAAAAACATGAGGAGGAAGGAATTGAAACCCAGTACTTTGCAGAACTTCTTATGA
CTTCTGGAGTGGTCCTCTGTGAAGGGGTCAAATGGTTGTCATTTCATAGCGGTTACGACTTTGGCTACTT
AATCAAAATCCTAACCAACTCTAACTTGCCTGAAGAAGAACTTGACTTCTTTGAGATCCTTCGATTGTTT
TTTCCTGTCATTTATGATGTGAAGTACCTCATGAAGAGCTGCAAAAATCTCAAAGGTGGATTACAGGAGG
TGGCAGAACAGTTAGAGCTGGAACGGATAGGACCACAACATCAGGCAGGATCTGATTCATTGCTCACAGG
AATGGCCTTTTTCAAAATGAGAGAAATGTTCTTTGAAGATCATATTGATGATGCCAAATATTGTGGTCAT
TTGTATGGCCTTGGTTCTGGTTCATCCTATGTACAGAATGGCACAGGGAATGCATATGAAGAGGAAGCCA
ACAAGCAGTCATGAGGATCCTAATAGTCTAGTAATAATTTTGTTTAACTTTAAGAAGGAGATATACCATG
GAAACTGAAGAAGGTAAACTGGTAATCTGGATTAACGGCGATAAAGGCTATAACGGTCTCGCTGAAGTCG
GTAAGAAATTCGAGAAAGATACCGGAATTAAAGTCACCGTTGAGCATCCGGATAAACTGGAAGAGAAATT
CCCACAGGTTGCGGCAACTGGCGATGGCCCTGACATTATCTTCTGGGCACACGACCGCTTTGGTGGCTAC
GCTCAATCTGGCCTGTTGGCTGAAATCACCCCGGACAAAGCGTTCCAGGACAAGCTGTATCCGTTTACCT
GGGATGCCGTACGTTACAACGGCAAGCTGATTGCTTACCCGATCGCTGTTGAAGCGTTATCGCTGATTTA
TAACAAAGACCTGCTGCCGAACCCGCCAAAAACCTGGGAAGAGATCCCGGCGCTGGATAAAGAACTGAAA
GCGAAAGGTAAGAGCGCCCTGATGTTCAACCTGCAAGAACCGTACTTCACCTGGCCGCTGATTGCTGCTG
ACGGGGGTTATGCGTTCAAGTATGAAAACGGCAAGTACGACATTAAAGACGTGGGCGTGGATAACGCTGG
CGCGAAAGCGGGTCTGACCTTCCTGGTTGACCTGATTAAAAACAAACACATGAATGCAGACACCGATTAC
TCCATCGCAGAAGCTGCCTTTAATAAAGGCGAAACAGCGATGACCATCAACGGCCCGTGGGCATGGTCCA
ACATCGACACCAGCAAAGTGAATTATGGTGTAACGGTACTGCCGACCTTCAAGGGTCAACCATCCAAACC
GTTCGTTGGCGTGCTGAGCGCAGGTATTAACGCCGCCAGTCCGAACAAAGAGCTGGCAAAAGAGTTCCTC
GAAAACTATCTGCTGACTGATGAAGGTCTGGAAGCGGTTAATAAAGACAAACCGCTGGGTGCCGTAGCGC
TGAAGTCTTACGAGGAAGAGTTGGCGAAAGATCCACGTATTGCCGCCACGATGGAAAACGCCCAGAAAGG
TGAAATCATGCCGAACATCCCGCAGATGTCCGCTTTCTGGTATGCCGTGCGTACTGCGGTGATCAACGCC
GCCAGCGGTCGTCAGACTGTCGATGAAGCCCTTAAAGACGCGCAGACTGGTACCGGCAGCGGCCTGGAAG
TTCTGTTCCAGGGGCCCCATATGCTCGAGATGCCCAAAGAAAAATACGAGCCCCCTGACCCTCGGAGGAT
GTATACAATTATGTCTTCTGAGGAAGCAGCAAATGGAAAGAAATCCCACTGGGCAGAGCTTGAAATAAGT
GGAAAAGTAAGAAGCTTAAGCGCATCTTTGTGGTCACTAACTCACCTGACAGCTTTGCATTTGAGTGACA
ATTCCCTGTCCCGAATTCCTTCAGACATTGCCAAGCTTCACAATCTGGTGTATTTGGACCTGTCATCTAA
TAAAATTCGTAGCTTACCCGCAGAACTCGGAAACATGGTATCACTCAGGGAGCTCCATTTAAATAACAAC
CTGTTACGAGTTCTACCTTTTGAGCTGGGAAAACTGTTTCAGTTGCAGACTTTAGGCCTGAAAGGAAATC
CCCTTACCCAGGATATATTGAACCTTTATCAGGAACCAGATGGAACAAGACGGCTGCTGAACTATTTGCT
TGATAATTTGTCAGGTACTGCAAAAAGAATTACAACAGAACAACCACCTCCAAGGTCTTGGATTATGTTA
CAAGAACCAGATAGGACAAGGCCAACTGCCTTGTTTTCTGTCATGTGCTATAATGTTCTTTGTGATAAAT
ATGCGACCCGGCAGTTATACGGCTACTGTCCATCATGGGCGCTAAACTGGGACTACAGGAAAAAGGCCAT
TATTCAAGAAATCTTGAGCTGCAATGCTGATATCGTAAGTCTTCAGGAGGTTGAAACGGAACAGTATTAC
AGTTTTTTTCTGGTAGAGCTGAAAGAACGTGGCTATAATGGATTCTTCAGTCCTAAGTCTAGAGCTAGGA
CAATGTCAGAACAAGAAAGGAAACATGTTGATGGCTGTGCAATATTCTTCAAGACAGAAAAATTTACTTT
GGTTCAGAAACACACTGTTGAATTTAATCAGCTAGCCATGGCAAATTCTGAGGGGTCTGAAGCTATGCTG
AACAGAGTCATGACAAAAGATAACATTGGGGTTGCAGTACTGCTAGAACTTCGGAAGGAATCGATTGAAA
TGCCGTCTGGAAAGCCACATCTTGGAACAGAAAAACAACTTATTCTTGTGGCTAACGCCCACATGCATTG
GGACCCTGAATACTCTGATGTGAAGTTGGTACAAACTATGATGTTCCTCTCAGAAGTGAAGAACATTATT
GATAAAGCCTCTCGCAACCTCAAATCCAGTGTTTTGGGAGAATTTGGAACTATTCCACTTGTGTTATGTG
CAGATCTTAATTCTTTGCCAGACTCTGGTGTTGTAGAATATTTGAGCACAGGTGGAGTAGAAACAAATCA
CAAAGACTTTAAGGAGTTGAGGTATAATGAAAGTCTCACAAACTTCAGCTGTCATGGGAAGAATGGAACC
ACCAATGGAAGGATCACTCATGGTTTCAAGTTACAGAGTGCCTATGAGAGTGGCCTGATGCCTTACACGA
ATTACACATTTGATTTCAAGGGTATAATAGACTACATTTTCTATTCTAAACCTCAGCTGAACACCTTAGG
CATCCTGGGCCCTCTGGACCACCACTGGCTGGTTGAGAATAACATCAGTGGCTGCCCGCACCCCCTCATC
CCCTCTGACCACTTCTCACTTTTTGCACAACTGGAGCTCTTACTGCCTTTCCTGCCCCAAGTCAACGGCA
TCCACCTTCCTGGCAGGAGGTAGGGATCCTAATAGTCTAGAGCTAGCCCTAGGAGATCCGGCTGCTAACA
AAGCCCGAAAGGAAGCTGAGTTGGCTGCTGCCACCGCTGAGCAATAACTAGCATAACCCCTTGGGGCCTC
TAAACGGGTCTTGAGGGGTTTTTTGCTGAAAGGAGGAACTATATCCGGATATCCCGCAAGAGGCCCGGCA
GTACCGGCATAACCAAGCCTATGCCTACAGCATCCAGGGTGACGGTGCCGAGGATGACGATGAGCGCATT
GTTAGATTTCATACACGGTGCCTGACTGCGTTAGCAATTTAACTGTGATAAACTACCGCATTAAAGCTTA
TCGATGATAAGCTGTCAAACATGAGAA
Features (pLannotate 1.2.2; 22 found; start..end, strand, type, name):
    104..208     +  promoter       AmpR promoter: bla
    209..1069    +  CDS            AmpR: β-lactamase; bla; confers resistance to ampicillin, carbenicillin, and related antibiotics
   1240..1828    +  rep_origin     ori: high-copy-number ColE1/pMB1/pBR322/pUC origin of replication
   2014..2156    -  misc_feature   bom: basis of mobility region from pBR322
   2258..2449    -  CDS            rop: Rop protein, which maintains plasmids at low copy number; rop
   2466..2846    +  CDS            YPB1_ECOLX: Protein predicted: Swiss-Prot protein existence level 4. From Escherichia coli.
   3088..3712    -  CDS            TcR (fragment): tetracycline efflux protein; tet; confers resistance to tetracycline
   3727..3748    -  protein_bind   CAP binding site: CAP binding activates transcription in the presence of cAMP. E. coli catabolite activator protein
   3761..4843    -  CDS            lacI: lac repressor; lacI; The lac repressor binds to the lac operator to inhibit transcription in E. coli. This inhibition can be relieved by adding lactose or isopropyl-β-D-thiogalactopyranoside (IPTG).
   4844..4921    -  promoter       lacI promoter: lacI
   4929..5208    -  CDS            TcR (fragment): tetracycline efflux protein; tet; confers resistance to tetracycline
   5230..5248    +  promoter       T7 promoter: promoter for bacteriophage T7 RNA polymerase
   5249..5273    +  protein_bind   lac operator: The lac repressor binds to the lac operator to inhibit transcription in E. coli. This inhibition can be relieved by adding lactose or isopropyl-β-D-thiogalactopyranoside (IPTG). lac repressor encoded by lacI
   5288..5310    +  RBS            RBS: efficient ribosome binding site from bacteriophage T7 gene 10 (Olins and Rangwala, 1989)
   5317..6171    +  CDS            CNOT7: CNOT7_HUMAN - Also known as CAF1. Experimental evidence at protein level: Swiss-Prot protein existence level 1. Has 3'-5' poly(A) exoribonuclease activity for synthetic poly(A) RNA substrate. Its function seems to be partially redundant with that of CNOT8. Catalytic component of the CCR4-NOT complex which is one of the major cellular mRNA deadenylases and is linked to various cellular processes including bulk mRNA degradation, miRNA-mediated repression, translational repression during translational initiation and general transcription regulation. During miRNA-mediated repression the complex se
   6199..6221    +  RBS            RBS: efficient ribosome binding site from bacteriophage T7 gene 10 (Olins and Rangwala, 1989)
   6232..7328    +  CDS            MBP (fragment): maltose binding protein from E. coli; malE (mutated); This version of the gene does not encode a signal sequence, so MBP will remain in the cytosol.
   7380..9050    +  CDS            CNOT6: CNOT6_HUMAN - Also known as CCR4, CCR4a, KIAA1194. Experimental evidence at protein level: Swiss-Prot protein existence level 1. Poly(A) nuclease with 3'-5' RNase activity. Catalytic component of the CCR4-NOT complex which is one of the major cellular mRNA deadenylases and is linked to various cellular processes including bulk mRNA degradation, miRNA-mediated repression, translational repression during translational initiation and general transcription regulation. Additional complex functions may be a consequence of its influence on mRNA expression. Involved in mRNA decay mediated by the major
   9091..9140    +  CDS            SET1 (fragment): solubility-enhancement tag derived from T7 phage gene 10B
   9148..9195    +  terminator     T7 terminator: transcription terminator for bacteriophage T7 RNA polymerase
   9218..9322    -  CDS            TcR (fragment): tetracycline efflux protein; tet; confers resistance to tetracycline
   9370..9398    -  promoter       tet promoter: E. coli promoter for tetracycline efflux protein gene
