[The description below was written by a language model from this plasmid's Addgene catalogue record and pLannotate feature annotations shown in this document.]
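Description:
pnEA-HsNot7-NpM-HsNot6_AF is a 9.4 kb bacterial expression plasmid for co-producing two human deadenylase subunits of the CCR4-NOT complex, CNOT7 (CAF1, here "Not7") and CNOT6 (CCR4a, here "Not6"), in E. coli. The catalogue lists the backbone as unknown, but the feature table shows a pET/pBR322-style architecture. It carries a ColE1/pMB1-type origin with the bom mobility region and the rop gene, consistent with the recorded low copy number. An AmpR (β-lactamase) cassette provides ampicillin selection. Several tetracycline-resistance gene fragments and a tet promoter appear to be non-functional remnants of the parental vector. A lacI gene with its own promoter supplies lac repressor.

The payload is a bicistronic operon. A T7 promoter with an adjacent lac operator drives a single transcript, making expression dependent on T7 RNA polymerase and inducible with IPTG. A first T7 gene 10 ribosome binding site precedes the CNOT7 coding sequence, for which no fusion tag is annotated. A second copy of the same RBS initiates translation of a cytosolic maltose binding protein (lacking its signal sequence) placed upstream of CNOT6, apparently as an N-terminal MBP fusion. This MBP would aid solubility and allow affinity purification. The record does not annotate the linker between MBP and CNOT6 or any protease cleavage site, and it does not explain the "AF" suffix in the name. A short fragment annotated as a T7 gene 10-derived solubility tag lies just before the T7 terminator and may be vector sequence rather than part of the product. The construct was used to prepare the recombinant CNOT7–CNOT6 heterodimer for structural and functional study of the human CCR4-CAF1 deadenylase complex.
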