Addgene plasmid #148645: pnEA-HsNot7-NpM-HsNot6_AF
Purpose: Bacterial Expression of HsNot7-HsNot6
Depositing lab: Elisa Izaurralde. Depositing organization: Max Planck Institute for Developmental Biology. Publication: Crystal structure and functional properties of the human CCR4-CAF1 deadenylase complex. Chen Y, Khazina E, Izaurralde E, Weichenrieder O. Nucleic Acids Res. 2021 Jun 21;49(11):6489-6510. doi: 10.1093/nar/gkab414. PubMed 34038562.
Backbone
  Vector backbone: Unknown
  Vector type: Bacterial Expression
Growth in bacteria
  Bacterial resistance: Ampicillin, 100 μg/mL
  Growth temperature: 37°C
  Growth strain: DH5alpha
  Copy number: Low Copy
Gene/Insert
  Gene/Insert name: HsNot7-HsNot6
  Species: H. sapiens (human)
  Entrez Gene: CNOT7 (a.k.a. CAF-1, CAF1, Caf1a, hCAF-1)
  Cloning method: Unknown
Terms and licenses: Academic/Nonprofit Terms; Industry Terms: Not Available to Industry
Depositor comments: Plasmids from this collection were made available to the research community and donated after the lab closed. Please note that the sequence provided by the depositing laboratory may be theoretical/predicted or based on Sanger sequencing results. There may be discrepancies between sequencing results obtained by Addgene and the depositor sequence. If an Addgene verified sequence is not available, please contact before placing your order to request that our lab fully sequence the plasmid.
How to cite: pnEA-HsNot7-NpM-HsNot6_AF was a gift from Elisa Izaurralde (Addgene plasmid # 148645 ; http://n2t.net/addgene:148645 ; RRID:Addgene_148645)
